>Addgene plasmid #118942 | pCMV-OptoTGFBRs | addgene full sequence | sequence record 247889 | Addgene NGS Result
CGTTACATAACTTACGGTAAATGGCCCGCCTGGCTGACCGCCCAACGACCCCCGCCCATTGACGTCAATA
ATGACGTATGTTCCCATAGTAACGCCAATAGGGACTTTCCATTGACGTCAATGGGTGGAGTATTTACGGT
AAACTGCCCACTTGGCAGTACATCAAGTGTATCATATGCCAAGTACGCCCCCTATTGACGTCAATGACGG
TAAATGGCCCGCCTGGCATTATGCCCAGTACATGACCTTATGGGACTTTCCTACTTGGCAGTACATCTAC
GTATTAGTCATCGCTATTACCATGGTGATGCGGTTTTGGCAGTACATCAATGGGCGTGGATAGCGGTTTG
ACTCACGGGGATTTCCAAGTCTCCACCCCATTGACGTCAATGGGAGTTTGTTTTGGCACCAAAATCAACG
GGACTTTCCAAAATGTCGTAACAACTCCGCCCCATTGACGCAAATGGGCGGTAGGCGTGTACGGTGGGAG
GTCTATATAAGCAGAGCTGGTTTAGTGAACCGTCAGATCCGCTAGCCACCATGGGATGTATAAAATCAAA
AGGGAAAGACAGCGCGGGAGCAGATAGTGCTGGTAGTGCTGGTAGTGCTGGGAATTCGTGCCATAACCGC
ACTGTCATTCACCACCGTGTGCCAAATGAAGAGGATCCATCACTAGATCGCCCTTTCATTTCAGAGGGCA
CCACCTTAAAAGATTTAATTTATGATATGACAACATCAGGGTCTGGATCAGGTTTACCACTGCTTGTTCA
AAGAACAATTGCCAGGACCATTGTGTTACAAGAAAGCATTGGCAAAGGTCGGTTTGGAGAAGTTTGGCGG
GGCAAATGGCGGGGAGAAGAAGTTGCTGTGAAGATATTCTCTTCTAGAGAAGAGCGTTCATGGTTCCGAG
AGGCAGAGATTTATCAGACTGTAATGTTACGCCATGAAAATATCCTGGGATTTATAGCAGCAGACAACAA
AGACAATGGGACATGGACGCAGCTGTGGTTGGTGTCAGATTATCATGAGCATGGATCCCTTTTCGATTAC
TTGAATAGATACACTGTTACTGTGGAAGGAATGATCAAGCTTGCTCTGTCCACAGCAAGTGGTCTTGCCC
ATCTTCACATGGAGATTGTTGGTACCCAAGGAAAACCAGCTATTGCCCATAGAGATTTGAAATCAAAGAA
TATCTTGGTGAAGAAAAATGGAACCTGTTGTATTGCAGACTTGGGACTTGCTGTGAGACATGATTCTGCC
ACAGATACAATTGATATTGCTCCAAACCACAGAGTAGGCACTAAAAGGTACATGGCCCCTGAAGTTCTAG
ATGATTCCATAAATATGAAACATTTTGAATCCTTCAAACGCGCTGACATCTATGCAATGGGCTTAGTGTT
CTGGGAAATTGCTCGACGCTGTTCTATTGGTGGAATCCATGAAGACTATCAGTTGCCTTATTATGATCTT
GTACCTTCTGACCCATCGGTTGAAGAAATGAGAAAAGTAGTTTGCGAACAGAAGTTAAGGCCAAATATTC
CAAACAGATGGCAGAGCTGTGAGGCCTTGAGAGTGATGGCTAAAATTATGAGAGAATGCTGGTATGCCAA
TGGAGCAGCAAGGCTGACAGCTTTGCGAATTAAAAAAACATTGTCACAACTCAGCCAACAGGAAGGCATC
AAAATGGGCTCGAGGGATCCAAGTGCTGGTGGCATGAATGGAGCTATAGGAGGTGACCTTTTGCTCAATT
TTCCTGACATGTCGGTCCTAGAGCGCCAAAGGGCTCACCTCAAGTACCTCAATCCCACCTTTGATTCTCC
TCTCGCCGGCTTCTTTGCCGATTCTTCAATGATTACCGGCGGCGAGATGGACAGCTATCTTTCGACTGCC
GGTTTGAATCTTCCGATGATGTACGGTGAGACGACGGTGGAAGGTGATTCAAGACTCTCAATTTCGCCGG
AAACGACGCTTGGGACTGGAAATTTCAAGGCAGCGAAGTTTGATACAGAGACTAAGGATTGTAATGAGGC
GGCGAAGAAGATGACGATGAACAGAGATGACCTAGTAGAAGAAGGAGAAGAAGAGAAGTCGAAAATAACA
GAGCAAAACAATGGGAGCACAAAAAGCATCAAGAAGATGAAACACAAAGCCAAGAAAGAAGAGAACAATT
TCTCTAATGATTCATCTAAAGTGACGAAGGAATTGGAGAAAACGGATTATATTCATGTACCGGTGGGCTC
CGGCGCAACAAACTTCTCTCTGCTGAAACAAGCCGGAGATGTCGAAGAGAATCCTGGACCGGGACTAGCC
ACCATGGGGAATTCGCGTGTCCACCGGCAGCAGAAGCTGAGCCCGTCCTGGGAGAGCAGCAAGCCCCGGA
AACTGATGGATTTCAGTGACAATTGTGCCATCATCCTGGAGGACGACCGCTCCGACATCAGCTCCACGTG
CGCCAACAACATCAACCACAACACGGAGCTGCTGCCCATCGAGCTGGACACGCTGGTGGGGAAGGGCCGC
TTCGCCGAGGTCTACAAGGCCAAGCTGAAGCAGAACACCTCAGAGCAGTTTGAGACCGTGGCTGTCAAGA
TCTTCCCCTACGAGGAGTACTCCTCGTGGAAAACAGAGAAGGACATCTTCTCCGATATCAACCTGAAGCA
TGAGAACATCCTGCAGTTCCTGACGGCCGAGGAGCGGAAGACAGAGCTGGGCAAGCAGTACTGGCTGATC
ACGGCGTTCCACGCGAAGGGCAACCTGCAGGAGTACCTCACGAGGCATGTCATCAGCTGGGAGGACCTGA
GGAAGCTGGGCAGCTCCCTGGCCCGGGGCATCGCTCATCTCCACAGTGACCACACTCCTTGTGGGAGGCC
CAAGATGCCCATTGTTCACAGGGACCTCAAGAGCTCTAACATCCTAGTGAAGAACGACTTGACCTGTTGC
CTGTGTGACTTCGGGCTGTCCTTGCGCCTGGACCCTACTCTGTCTGTGGATGACCTGGCCAACAGCGGGC
AGGTGGGAACGGCAAGATACATGGCCCCGGAAGTTCTAGAATCCAGGATGAATCTGGAAAACGTGGAGTC
GTTCAAGCAGACGGATGTCTACTCCATGGCTCTGGTACTCTGGGAAATGACGTCCCGCTGCAATGCTGTG
GGAGAAGTGAAGGATTACGAGCCCCCATTTGGTTCCAAGGTGCGGGAGCACCCCTGTGTGGAGAGCATGA
AAGACAGTGTGCTGAGAGACCGAGGGCGGCCGGAAATTCCCAGCTTCTGGCTCAACCACCAGGGCATCCA
GATCGTGTGTGAGACTTTGACCGAGTGCTGGGACCATGACCCCGAAGCCCGTCTCACAGCACAGTGTGTG
GCAGAGCGCTTCAGTGAGCTGGAGCATCCGGAGAGACTCTCTGGGAGGAGCTGCTCCCAGGAGAAGATTC
CAGAAGATGGCTCGCTGAACACTACCAAAGGGGATCCGACAGGTATGAAGATGGACAAAAAGACCATCGT
CTGGTTTCGGAGAGATTTGAGAATAGAAGATAATCCCGCGCTCGCCGCCGCGGCCCACGAGGGTTCCGTC
TTCCCCGTTTTCATTTGGTGTCCTGAAGAAGAAGGCCAGTTTTATCCCGGAAGGGCCTCTAGGTGGTGGA
TGAAGCAAAGTCTGGCCCATCTTAGCCAGTCACTGAAAGCACTGGGCAGTGATCTTACCCTGATCAAGAC
ACACAATACCATCTCTGCCATCCTCGACTGCATCAGGGTGACCGGCGCAACGAAAGTCGTGTTTAACCAC
CTGTACGATCCAGTTAGTCTGGTGCGCGACCACACTGTGAAGGAGAAGCTGGTGGAACGGGGGATCAGTG
TGCAGAGCTACAACGGGGACCTTCTGTACGAGCCATGGGAGATCTATTGCGAGAAAGGGAAACCGTTCAC
CTCCTTCAACAGTTACTGGAAGAAATGTTTGGATATGTCAATAGAGTCCGTTATGTTGCCCCCTCCCTGG
AGACTGATGCCGATTACTGCTGCTGCAGAGGCCATCTGGGCCTGCTCCATCGAGGAACTCGGTCTGGAAA
ATGAAGCAGAAAAGCCAAGCAATGCACTTCTCACTAGAGCCTGGAGCCCCGGCTGGTCTAATGCCGACAA
GCTGCTTAACGAGTTCATCGAAAAACAACTGATTGACTACGCGAAGAACTCCAAGAAAGTGGTAGGTAAC
TCAACTAGCTTGCTCTCTCCATATCTCCATTTTGGCGAGATTTCTGTCCGCCATGTATTTCAGTGCGCTC
GGATGAAACAGATTATCTGGGCTCGCGATAAAAACAGCGAAGGCGAAGAAAGCGCCGATCTGTTCCTGCG
AGGGATCGGACTTCGGGAATACTCCCGGTATATATGTTTCAACTTTCCATTCACACACGAGCAGAGTCTG
TTGTCCCACCTCAGGTTCTTCCCCTGGGACGCCGATGTCGACAAATTCAAGGCATGGAGACAGGGAAGGA
CAGGGTACCCACTCGTGGATGCTGGCATGAGAGAGCTCTGGGCTACAGGCTGGATGCACAACCGCATCCG
GGTAATCGTGTCCTCATTTGCTGTCAAGTTTCTGCTCCTGCCTTGGAAATGGGGAATGAAGTACTTTTGG
GATACCCTTCTCGACGCCGACTTGGAGTGTGACATTCTGGGATGGCAATATATTAGCGGGTCAATTCCTG
ACGGCCATGAGTTGGACAGGTTGGACAATCCGGCCTTGCAGGGAGCTAAGTATGATCCCGAAGGAGAGTA
TATTCGACAGTGGCTCCCCGAGCTGGCCCGACTTCCTACGGAGTGGATTCACCATCCTTGGGACGCACCA
CTGACAGTGCTCAAGGCAAGCGGGGTGGAGCTGGGCACCAATTACGCTAAGCCTATAGTTGATATAGATA
CAGCACGCGAGCTGCTGGCTAAAGCGATCTCTCGCACTCGGGAGGCGCAGATTATGATCGGTGCTGCCGG
CAGCGGCAGCCCACCGGTCGCCACCATGGTGAGCAAGGGCGAGGAGGTCATCAAAGAGTTCATGCGCTTC
AAGGTGCGCATGGAGGGCTCCATGAACGGCCACGAGTTCGAGATCGAGGGCGAGGGCGAGGGCCGCCCCT
ACGAGGGCACCCAGACCGCCAAGCTGAAGGTGACCAAGGGCGGCCCCCTGCCCTTCGCCTGGGACATCCT
GTCCCCCCAGTTCATGTACGGCTCCAAGGCGTACGTGAAGCACCCCGCCGACATCCCCGATTACAAGAAG
CTGTCCTTCCCCGAGGGCTTCAAGTGGGAGCGCGTGATGAACTTCGAGGACGGCGGTCTGGTGACCGTGA
CCCAGGACTCCTCCCTGCAGGACGGCACGCTGATCTACAAGGTGAAGATGCGCGGCACCAACTTCCCCCC
CGACGGCCCCGTAATGCAGAAGAAGACCATGGGCTGGGAGGCCTCCACCGAGCGCCTGTACCCCCGCGAC
GGCGTGCTGAAGGGCGAGATCCACCAGGCCCTGAAGCTGAAGGACGGCGGCCACTACCTGGTGGAGTTCA
AGACCATCTACATGGCCAAGAAGCCCGTGCAACTGCCCGGCTACTACTACGTGGACACCAAGCTGGACAT
CACCTCCCACAACGAGGACTACACCATCGTGGAACAGTACGAGCGCTCCGAGGGCCGCCACCACCTGTTC
CTGGGGCATGGCACCGGCAGCACCGGCAGCGGCAGCTCCGGCACCGCCTCCTCCGAGGACAACAACATGG
CCGTCATCAAAGAGTTCATGCGCTTCAAGGTGCGCATGGAGGGCTCCATGAACGGCCACGAGTTCGAGAT
CGAGGGCGAGGGCGAGGGCCGCCCCTACGAGGGCACCCAGACCGCCAAGCTGAAGGTGACCAAGGGCGGC
CCCCTGCCCTTCGCCTGGGACATCCTGTCCCCCCAGTTCATGTACGGCTCCAAGGCGTACGTGAAGCACC
CCGCCGACATCCCCGATTACAAGAAGCTGTCCTTCCCCGAGGGCTTCAAGTGGGAGCGCGTGATGAACTT
CGAGGACGGCGGTCTGGTGACCGTGACCCAGGACTCCTCCCTGCAGGACGGCACGCTGATCTACAAGGTG
AAGATGCGCGGCACCAACTTCCCCCCCGACGGCCCCGTAATGCAGAAGAAGACCATGGGCTGGGAGGCCT
CCACCGAGCGCCTGTACCCCCGCGACGGCGTGCTGAAGGGCGAGATCCACCAGGCCCTGAAGCTGAAGGA
CGGCGGCCACTACCTGGTGGAGTTCAAGACCATCTACATGGCCAAGAAGCCCGTGCAACTGCCCGGCTAC
TACTACGTGGACACCAAGCTGGACATCACCTCCCACAACGAGGACTACACCATCGTGGAACAGTACGAGC
GCTCCGAGGGCCGCCACCACCTGTTCCTGTACGGCATGGACGAGCTGTACAAGTAAAGCGGCCGCGACTC
TAGATCATAATCAGCCATACCACATTTGTAGAGGTTTTACTTGCTTTAAAAAACCTCCCACACCTCCCCC
TGAACCTGAAACATAAAATGAATGCAATTGTTGTTGTTAACTTGTTTATTGCAGCTTATAATGGTTACAA
ATAAAGCAATAGCATCACAAATTTCACAAATAAAGCATTTTTTTCACTGCATTCTAGTTGTGGTTTGTCC
AAACTCATCAATGTATCTTAAGGCGTAAATTGTAAGCGTTAATATTTTGTTAAAATTCGCGTTAAATTTT
TGTTAAATCAGCTCATTTTTTAACCAATAGGCCGAAATCGGCAAAATCCCTTATAAATCAAAAGAATAGA
CCGAGATAGGGT
[37 nt withheld, positions 6803-6839]
AAAGAACGTGGACTCCAACGTCAAAGG
[49 nt withheld, positions 6867-6915]
T
[91 nt withheld, positions 6917-7007]
G
[124 nt withheld, positions 7009-7132]
CAGGTGGCACTTTTCGGGGAAATGTGCGCGGAACCCCTATTTGTTTATTTTTCTAAATACATTCAAATAT
GTATCCGCTCATGAGACAATAACCCTGATAAATGCTTCAATAATATTGAAAAAGGAAGAGTCCTGAGGCG
GAAAGAACCAGCTGTGGAATGTGTGTCAGTTAGGGTGTGGAAAGTCCCCAGGCTCCCCAGCAGGCAGAAG
TATGCAAAGCATGCATCTCAATTAGTCAGCAACCAGGTGTGGAAAGTCCCCAGGCTCCCCAGCAGGCAGA
AGTATGCAAAGCATGCATCTCAATTAGTCAGCAACCATAGTCCCGCCCCTAACTCCGCCCATCCCGCCCC
TAACTCCGCCCAGTTCCGCCCATTCTCCGCCCCATGGCTGACTAATTTTTTTTATTTATGCAGAGGCCGA
GGCCGCCTCGGCCTCTGAGCTATTCCAGAAGTAGTGAGGAGGCTTTTTTGGAGGCCTAGGCTTTTGCAAA
GATCGATCAAGAGACAGGATGAGGATCGTTTCGCATGATTGAACAAGATGGATTGCACGCAGGTTCTCCG
GCCGCTTGGGTGGAGAGGCTATTCGGCTATGACTGGGCACAACAGACAATCGGCTGCTCTGATGCCGCCG
TGTTCCGGCTGTCAGCGCAGGGGCGCCCGGTTCTTTTTGTCAAGACCGACCTGTCCGGTGCCCTGAATGA
ACTGCAAGACGAGGCAGCGCGGCTATCGTGGCTGGCCACGACGGGCGTTCCTTGCGCAGCTGTGCTCGAC
GTTGTCACTGAAGCGGGAAGGGACTGGCTGCTATTGGGCGAAGTGCCGGGGCAGGATCTCCTGTCATCTC
ACCTTGCTCCTGCCGAGAAAGTATCCATCATGGCTGATGCAATGCGGCGGCTGCATACGCTTGATCCGGC
TACCTGCCCATTCGACCACCAAGCGAAACATCGCATCGAGCGAGCACGTACTCGGATGGAAGCCGGTCTT
GTCGATCAGGATGATCTGGACGAAGAGCATCAGGGGCTCGCGCCAGCCGAACTGTTCGCCAGGCTCAAGG
CGAGCATGCCCGACGGCGAGGATCTCGTCGTGACCCATGGCGATGCCTGCTTGCCGAATATCATGGTGGA
AAATGGCCGCTTTTCTGGATTCATCGACTGTGGCCGGCTGGGTGTGGCGGACCGCTATCAGGACATAGCG
TTGGCTACCCGTGATATTGCTGAAGAGCTTGGCGGCGAATGGGCTGACCGCTTCCTCGTGCTTTACGGTA
TCGCCGCTCCCGATTCGCAGCGCATCGCCTTCTATCGCCTTCTTGACGAGTTCTTCTGAGCGGGACTCTG
GGGTTCGAAATGACCGACCAAGCGACGCCCAACCTGCCATCACGAGATTTCGATTCCACCGCCGCCTTCT
ATGAAAGGTTGGGCTTCGGAATCGTTTTCCGGGACGCCGGCTGGATGATCCTCCAGCGCGGGGATCTCAT
GCTGGAGTTCTTCGCCCACCCTAGGGGGAGGCTAACTGAAACACGGAAGGAGACAATACCGGAAGGAACC
CGCGCTATGACGGCAATAAAAAGACAGAATAAAACGCACGGTGTTGGGTCGTTTGTTCATAAACGCGGGG
TTCGGTCCCAGGGCTGGCACTCTGTCGATACCCCACCGAGACCCCATTGGGGCCAATACGCCCGCGTTTC
TTCCTTTTCCCCACCCCACCCCCCAAGTTCGGGTGAAGGCCCAGGGCTCGCAGCCAACGTCGGGGCGGCA
GGCCCTGCCATAGCCTCAGGTTACTCATATATACTTTAGATTGATTTAAAACTTCATTTTTAATTTAAAA
GGATCTAGGTGAAGATCCTTTTTGATAATCTCATGACCAAAATCCCTTAACGTGAGTTTTCGTTCCACTG
AGCGTCAGACCCCGTAGAAAAGATCAAAGGATCTTCTTGAGATCCTTTTTTTCTGCGCGTAATCTGCTGC
TTGCAAACAAAAAAACCACCGCTACCAGCGGTGGTTTGTTTGCCGGATCAAGAGCTACCAACTCTTTTTC
CGAAGGTAACTGGCTTCAGCAGAGCGCAGATACCAAATACTGTTCTTCTAGTGTAGCCGTAGTTAGGCCA
CCACTTCAAGAACTCTGTAGCACCGCCTACATACCTCGCTCTGCTAATCCTGTTACCAGTGGCTGCTGCC
AGTGGCGATAAGTCGTGTCTTACCGGGTTGGACTCAAGACGATAGTTACCGGATAAGGCGCAGCGGTCGG
GCTGAACGGGGGGTTCGTGCACACAGCCCAGCTTGGAGCGAACGACCTACACCGAACTGAGATACCTACA
GCGTGAGCTATGAGAAAGCGCCACGCTTCCCGAAGGGAGAAAGGCGGACAGGTATCCGGTAAGCGGCAGG
GTCGGAACAGGAGAGCGCACGAGGGAGCTTCCAGGGGGAAACGCCTGGTATCTTTATAGTCCTGTCGGGT
TTCGCCACCTCTGACTTGAGCGTCGATTTTTGTGATGCTCGTCAGGGGGGCGGAGCCTATGGAAAAACGC
CAGCAACGCGGCCTTTTTACGGTTCCTGGCCTTTTGCTGGCCTTTTGCTCACATGTTCTTTCCTGCGTTA
TCCCCTGATTCTGTGGATAACCGTATTACCGCCATGCATTAGTTATTAATAGTAATCAATTACGGGGTCA
TTAGTTCATAGCCCATATATGGAGTTCCG
Features (pLannotate 1.2.2; 18 found; start..end, strand, type, name):
      1..304     +  enhancer       CMV enhancer: human cytomegalovirus immediate early enhancer
    305..508     +  promoter       CMV promoter: human cytomegalovirus (CMV) immediate early promoter
    619..1686    +  CDS            Tgfbr1 (fragment): TGFR1_RAT - Experimental evidence at protein level: Swiss-Prot protein existence level 1. Transmembrane serine/threonine kinase forming with the TGF- beta type II serine/threonine kinase receptor, TGFBR2, the non- promiscuous receptor for the TGF-beta cytokines TGFB1, TGFB2 and TGFB3. Transduces the TGFB1, TGFB2 and TGFB3 signal from the cell surface to the cytoplasm and is thus regulating a plethora of physiological and pathological processes including cell cycle arrest in epithelial and hematopoietic cells, control of mesenchymal cell proliferation and differentiation, wound healing, extrace
   1714..2223    +  CDS            CIBN: N-terminal portion of the CIB1 transcription factor from Arabidopsis thaliana binds to CRY2 (cryptochrome 2) that has absorbed blue light (Kennedy et al., 2010)
   2326..3459    +  CDS            Tgfbr2 (fragment): TGFR2_RAT - Experimental evidence at protein level: Swiss-Prot protein existence level 1. Transmembrane serine/threonine kinase forming with the TGF- beta type I serine/threonine kinase receptor, TGFBR1, the non- promiscuous receptor for the TGF-beta cytokines TGFB1, TGFB2 and TGFB3. Transduces the TGFB1, TGFB2 and TGFB3 signal from the cell surface to the cytoplasm and is thus regulating a plethora of physiological and pathological processes including cell cycle arrest in epithelial and hematopoietic cells, control of mesenchymal cell proliferation and differentiation, wound healing, extracel
   3475..4968    +  CDS            CRY2 (fragment): CRY2_ARATH - Also known as PHH1 From Arabidopsis thaliana (Mouse-ear cress).
   4996..6423    +  CDS            tdTomato: tdTomato is a basic (constitutively fluorescent) orange fluorescent protein published in 2004, derived from Discosoma sp.. It is reported to be a somewhat slowly-maturing tandem dimer with low acid sensitivity.
   6443..6526    +  CDS            large T antigen (fragment): large T antigen from SV40 (simian virus 40)
   6549..6670    +  polyA_signal   SV40 poly(A) signal: SV40 polyadenylation signal
   6704..7132    -  rep_origin     f1 ori (sequence partly withheld): f1 bacteriophage origin of replication; arrow indicates direction of (+) strand synthesis
   7159..7263    +  promoter       AmpR promoter: bla
   7265..7622    +  promoter       SV40 promoter: SV40 enhancer and early promoter
   7657..8451    +  CDS            NeoR/KanR: aminoglycoside phosphotransferase from Tn5; aph(3')-II (or nptII); confers resistance to neomycin, kanamycin, and G418 (Geneticin®)
   8472..8624    +  CDS            ble (fragment): BLE_KLEPN - Experimental evidence at protein level: Swiss-Prot protein existence level 1. Binding protein with a strong affinity to the bleomycin family of antibiotics. Binds to CL990; an antimitotic-antibiotic compound. From Klebsiella pneumoniae.
   8683..8730    +  polyA_signal   HSV TK poly(A) signal: herpes simplex virus thymidine kinase polyadenylation signal (Cole and Stacy, 1985)
   8821..8837    -  polyA_signal   bGH poly(A) signal (fragment): bovine growth hormone polyadenylation signal
   9059..9647    +  rep_origin     ori: high-copy-number ColE1/pMB1/pBR322/pUC origin of replication
   9762..9821    +  enhancer       CMV enhancer (fragment): human cytomegalovirus immediate early enhancer
