[The description below was written by a language model from this plasmid's Addgene catalogue record and pLannotate feature annotations shown in this document.]
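Description:
pCMV-OptoTGFBRs is a 9.8 kb mammalian expression plasmid built on a Clontech tdTomato-N1 backbone. It carries a high-copy ColE1/pUC-type origin for propagation in E. coli and an f1 phage origin. A single NeoR/KanR (Tn5 aminoglycoside phosphotransferase) cassette serves both hosts: a bacterial bla-type promoter drives it for kanamycin selection in bacteria, and the SV40 enhancer/early promoter drives it for G418 selection of transfected mammalian cells. The cassette ends in an HSV TK polyadenylation signal.

The payload is one open reading frame under the human CMV immediate-early enhancer/promoter, terminated by the SV40 poly(A) signal, and described in the record as Lyn-cytoTGFbR1-CIBN-P2A-cytoTGFbR2-PHR-tdTomato. The first half is the cytoplasmic portion of the type I TGF-β receptor fused to CIBN, the N-terminal fragment of Arabidopsis CIB1; the Lyn element named in the insert is typically a membrane-targeting motif, although it is not annotated separately in the feature table. A P2A self-cleaving peptide (likewise named but not annotated) separates this from the second half, which is the cytoplasmic portion of the type II receptor fused to the photolyase homology region of Arabidopsis cryptochrome 2 and a C-terminal tdTomato reporter. Because blue-light-activated CRY2 binds CIBN, illumination should bring the type II receptor kinase domain to the type I domain, mimicking ligand-induced receptor assembly without TGF-β.

The receptor sequences are recorded as mouse; the annotation tool matched them to rat orthologues, and the catalogue's gene link to Tgfb1 appears inconsistent with the Tgfbr1 fragment detected. The plasmid is intended for spatiotemporal optical control of TGF-β signalling in cultured mammalian cells.
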