Addgene plasmid #118942: pCMV-OptoTGFBRs
Purpose: Mammalian expression plasmid of OptoTGFBRs (optogenetically-activated TGFb receptors)
Depositing lab: Won Do Heo. Depositing organization: Institute for Basic Science. Publication: Spatiotemporal Control of TGF-beta Signaling with Light. Li Y, Lee M, Kim N, Wu G, Deng D, Kim JM, Liu X, Heo WD, Zi Z. ACS Synth Biol. 2018 Feb 16;7(2):443-451. doi: 10.1021/acssynbio.7b00225. Epub 2018 Jan 12. PubMed 29241005.
Backbone
  Vector backbone: ptdToamto-N1
  Backbone manufacturer: Clontech
  Backbone size w/o insert (bp): 3925
  Total vector size (bp): 9821
  Vector type: Mammalian Expression
  Selectable markers: Neomycin (select with G418)
Growth in bacteria
  Bacterial resistance: Kanamycin, 50 μg/mL
  Growth temperature: 37°C
  Growth strain: DH5alpha
  Copy number: High Copy
Gene/Insert
  Gene/Insert name: OptoTGFBRs (alt name: Lyn-cytoTGFbR1-CIBN-P2A-cytoTGFbR2-PHR-tdTomato)
  Species: M. musculus (mouse), A. thaliana (mustard weed)
  GenBank ID: NM_009370 NM_029575
  Entrez Gene: Tgfb1 (a.k.a. TGF-beta1, TGFbeta1, Tgfb, Tgfb-1); Tgfbr2 (a.k.a. 1110020H15Rik, DNIIR, RIIDN, TBR-II, TbetaR-II, TbetaRII)
  Promoter: CMV
  Tag / fusion protein: tdTomato (C terminal on insert)
  Cloning method: Restriction Enzyme; 5′ cloning site NheI (unknown if destroyed); 3′ cloning site BsrGI (not destroyed)
  Sequencing primers: 5′ CMV-F; 3′ SV40-pAR
Terms and licenses: Academic/Nonprofit Terms; Industry Terms: Not Available to Industry
How to cite: pCMV-OptoTGFBRs was a gift from Won Do Heo (Addgene plasmid # 118942 ; http://n2t.net/addgene:118942 ; RRID:Addgene_118942)
